Addgene plasmid #190226: pAAV2-DEST(f)
Purpose: (Empty Backbone) Gateway destination vector, empty AAV vector backbone
Depositing lab: Hiroyuki Hioki. Depositing organization: Juntendo University. Publication: A Single Vector Platform for High-Level Gene Transduction of Central Neurons: Adeno-Associated Virus Vector Equipped with the Tet-Off System. Sohn J, Takahashi M, Okamoto S, Ishida Y, Furuta T, Hioki H. PLoS One. 2017 Jan 6;12(1):e0169611. doi: 10.1371/journal.pone.0169611. eCollection 2017. PubMed 28060929.
Backbone
  Vector backbone: pAAV-MCS
  Backbone manufacturer: Stratagene
  Backbone size (bp): 4650
  Vector type: Mammalian Expression, AAV
Growth in bacteria
  Bacterial resistance: Chloramphenicol and Ampicillin, 25 & 100 μg/mL
  Growth temperature: 37°C
  Growth strain: ccdB Survival
  Copy number: High Copy
Gene/Insert
  Cloning method: Gateway Cloning
Terms and licenses: Academic/Nonprofit Terms; Industry Terms: Not Available to Industry
How to cite: pAAV2-DEST(f) was a gift from Hiroyuki Hioki (Addgene plasmid # 190226 ; http://n2t.net/addgene:190226 ; RRID:Addgene_190226)
