[The description below was written by a language model from this plasmid's Addgene catalogue record and pLannotate feature annotations shown in this document.]
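Description:
pAAV2-DEST(f) is an empty Gateway destination vector built on the Stratagene pAAV-MCS backbone and intended for making recombinant adeno-associated virus (serotype 2 ITR) transfer plasmids. It is a high-copy plasmid that replicates in E. coli from a ColE1/pUC-type origin, also carries an f1 phage origin, and has an ampicillin resistance gene (β-lactamase with its own promoter) in the backbone. The sequenced record is 5,171 nt. The catalogue lists 4,650 bp, but that figure refers to the parental backbone.

Between the AAV2 inverted terminal repeats sits a standard Gateway cassette: attR1 and attR2 recombination sites flanking the ccdB toxin gene, a partial ccdA fragment, and a chloramphenicol acetyltransferase gene driven by the cat promoter. The right-hand ITR is annotated in full, whereas the left-hand one is detected only as two short fragments. That may reflect the difficulty of sequencing or annotating these structured repeats, but the record does not settle the point. Because ccdB poisons DNA gyrase in ordinary strains, the empty vector is maintained in a ccdB-tolerant host under dual chloramphenicol and ampicillin selection. In an LR Clonase reaction, the ccdB/CmR cassette is exchanged for the contents of an entry clone, and the loss of ccdB counterselects against unrecombined vector.

No mammalian promoter, polyadenylation signal or reporter is annotated between the ITRs, so the complete expression unit evidently has to come from the entry clone. The ITRs then provide the cis signals for replication and packaging of that cassette into AAV particles. The associated publication concerns a single-vector AAV Tet-Off platform for high-level gene transduction of central neurons. The meaning of the "(f)" suffix is not stated in the record.
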