Features (pLannotate 1.2.2; 17 found; start..end, strand, type, name):
     16..43      +  repeat_region  AAV2 ITR (fragment): inverted terminal repeat of adeno-associated virus serotype 2 inverted
     72..99      +  repeat_region  AAV2 ITR (fragment): inverted terminal repeat of adeno-associated virus serotype 2 inverted
    149..273     +  protein_bind   attR1: mutant version of attR; recombination site for the Gateway® LR reaction LR Clonase™
    509..661     -  CDS            dpnD (fragment): DPND_STRPN - Protein predicted: Swiss-Prot protein existence level 4. From Streptococcus pneumoniae serotype 4 (strain ATCC BAA-334 / TIGR4).
    705..1007    -  CDS            ccdB: CCDB_ECOLI - Also known as G, letB, letD. Experimental evidence at protein level: Swiss-Prot protein existence level 1. Toxic component of a type II toxin-antitoxin (TA) system, functioning in plasmid maintainence. Responsible for the post- segregational killing (PSK) of plasmid-free cells, also referred to as a plasmid addiction system. Half-life of over 2 hours. Cell killing by CcdB is accompanied by filamentation, defects in chromosome and plasmid segregation, defects in cell division, formation of anucleate cells, decreased DNA synthesis and plasmid loss. Interferes with the activity of DN
   1012..1170    -  CDS            ccdA (fragment): CCDA_ECO57 - Also known as H, letA. Experimental evidence at protein level: Swiss-Prot protein existence level 1. Antitoxin component of a type II toxin-antitoxin (TA) system which inhibits the post-segregational killing (PSK) of plasmid-free cells, also referred to as a plasmid addiction system. Binds to and blocks the activity of CcdB; will also remove bound CcdB protein from the CcdB-GyrA complex by forming a CcdA-CcdB complex, a process termed rejuvenation. Functions as a transcriptional corepressor for the ccdAB operon, repression also requires CcdB (By similarity). From Escherichia coli
   1352..2010    -  CDS            CmR: chloramphenicol acetyltransferase; cat; confers resistance to chloramphenicol
   2011..2113    -  promoter       cat promoter: promoter of the E. coli cat gene encoding chloramphenicol acetyltransferase
   2291..2415    -  protein_bind   attR2: mutant version of attR; recombination site for the Gateway® LR reaction LR Clonase™
   2438..2578    +  repeat_region  AAV2 ITR: inverted terminal repeat of adeno-associated virus serotype 2 inverted
   2583..2634    -  misc_feature   bom (fragment): basis of mobility region from pBR322
   2653..3108    +  rep_origin     f1 ori (sequence partly withheld): f1 bacteriophage origin of replication; arrow indicates direction of (+) strand synthesis
   3109..3158    -  misc_feature   bom (fragment): basis of mobility region from pBR322
   3260..3295    -  CDS            rop (fragment): Rop protein, which maintains plasmids at low copy number; rop
   3390..3494    +  promoter       AmpR promoter: bla
   3495..4355    +  CDS            AmpR: β-lactamase; bla; confers resistance to ampicillin, carbenicillin, and related antibiotics
   4526..5114    +  rep_origin     ori: high-copy-number ColE1/pMB1/pBR322/pUC origin of replication
>Addgene plasmid #190226 | pAAV2-DEST(f) | addgene full sequence | sequence record 376640 | Addgene NGS Result
ATGTCCTGCAGGCAGCTGCGCGCTCGCTCGCTCACTGAGGCCGCCCGGGCGTCGGGCGACCTTTGGTCGC
CCGGCCTCAGTGAGCGAGCGAGCGCGCAGAGAGGGAGTGGCCAACTCCATCACTAGGGGTTCCTGCGGCC
GCACGCGTACAAGTTTGTACAAAAAAGCTGAACGAGAAACGTAAAATGATATAAATATCAATATATTAAA
TTAGATTTTGCATAAAAAACAGACTACATAATACTGTAAAACACAACATATCCAGTCACTATGAATCAAC
TACTTAGATGGTATTAGTGACCTGTAGTCGACCGACAGCCTTCCAAATGTTCTTCGGGTGATGCTGCCAA
CTTAGTCGACCGACAGCCTTCCAAATGTTCTTCTCAAACGGAATCGTCGTATCCAGCCTACTCGCTATTG
TCCTCAATGCCGTATTAAATCATAAAAAGAAATAAGAAAAAGAGGTGCGAGCCTCTTTTTTGTGTGACAA
AATAAAAACATCTACCTATTCATATACGCTAGTGTCATAGTCCTGAAAATCATCTGCATCAAGAACAATT
TCACAACTCTTATACTTTTCTCTTACAAGTCGTTCGGCTTCATCTGGATTTTCAGCCTCTATACTTACTA
AACGTGATAAAGTTTCTGTAATTTCTACTGTATCGACCTGCAGACTGGCTGTGTATAAGGGAGCCTGACA
TTTATATTCCCCAGAACATCAGGTTAATGGCGTTTTTGATGTCATTTTCGCGGTGGCTGAGATCAGCCAC
TTCTTCCCCGATAACGGAGACCGGCACACTGGCCATATCGGTGGTCATCATGCGCCAGCTTTCATCCCCG
ATATGCACCACCGGGTAAAGTTCACGGGAGACTTTATCTGACAGCAGACGTGCACTGGCCAGGGGGATCA
CCATCCGTCGCCCGGGCGTGTCAATAATATCACTCTGTACATCCACAAACAGACGATAACGGCTCTCTCT
TTTATAGGTGTAAACCTTAAACTGCATTTCACCAGCCCCTGTTCTCGTCAGCAAAAGAGCCGTTCATTTC
AATAAACCGGGCGACCTCAGCCATCCCTTCCTGATTTTCCGCTTTCCAGCGTTCGGCACGCAGACGACGG
GCTTCATTCTGCATGGTTGTGCTTACCAGACCGGAGATATTGACATCATATATGCCTTGAGCAACTGATA
GCTGTCGCTGTCAACTGTCACTGTAATACGCTGCTTCATAGCATACCTCTTTTTGACATACTTCGGGTAT
ACATATCAGTATATATTCTTATACCGCAAAAATCAGCGCGCAAATACGCATACTGTTATCTGGCTTTTAG
TAAGCCGGATCCACGCGGCGTTTACGCCCCCCCTGCCACTCATCGCAGTACTGTTGTAATTCATTAAGCA
TTCTGCCGACATGGAAGCCATCACAAACGGCATGATGAACCTGAATCGCCAGCGGCATCAGCACCTTGTC
GCCTTGCGTATAATATTTGCCCATGGTGAAAACGGGGGCGAAGAAGTTGTCCATATTGGCCACGTTTAAA
TCAAAACTGGTGAAACTCACCCAGGGATTGGCTGAGACGAAAAACATATTCTCAATAAACCCTTTAGGGA
AATAGGCCAGGTTTTCACCGTAACACGCCACATCTTGCGAATATATGTGTAGAAACTGCCGGAAATCGTC
GTGGTATTCACTCCAGAGCGATGAAAACGTTTCAGTTTGCTCATGGAAAACGGTGTAACAAGGGTGAACA
CTATCCCATATCACCAGCTCACCGTCTTTCATTGCCATACGGAATTCCGGATGAGCATTCATCAGGCGGG
CAAGAATGTGAATAAAGGCCGGATAAAACTTGTGCTTATTTTTCTTTACGGTCTTTAAAAAGGCCGTAAT
ATCCAGCTGAACGGTCTGGTTATAGGTACATTGAGCAACTGACTGAAATGCCTCAAAATGTTCTTTACGA
TGCCATTGGGATATATCAACGGTGGTATATCCAGTGATTTTTTTCTCCATTTTAGCTTCCTTAGCTCCTG
AAAATCTCGATAACTCAAAAAATACGCCCGGTAGTGATCTTATTTCATTATGGTGAAAGTTGGAACCTCT
TACGTGCCGATCAACGTCTCATTTTCGCCAAAAGTTGGCCCAGGGCTTCCCGGTATCAACAGGGACACCA
GGATTTATTTATTCTGCGAAGTGATCTTCCGTCACAGGTATTTATTCGGCGCAAAGTGCGTCGGGTGATG
CTGCCAACTTAGTCGACTACAGGTCACTAATACCATCTAAGTAGTTGATTCATAGTGACTGGATATGTTG
TGTTTTACAGTATTATGTAGTCTGTTTTTTATGCAAAATCTAATTTAATATATTGATATTTATATCATTT
TACGTTTCTCGTTCAGCTTTCTTGTACAAAGTGGTCACGTGCGGACCGAGCGGCCGCAGGAACCCCTAGT
GATGGAGTTGGCCACTCCCTCTCTGCGCGCTCGCTCGCTCACTGAGGCCGGGCGACCAAAGGTCGCCCGA
CGCCCGGGCTTTGCCCGGGCGGCCTCAGTGAGCGAGCGAGCGCGCAGCTGCCTGCAGGGGCGCCTGATGC
GGTATTTTCTCCTTACGCATCTGTGCGGTATTTCACACCGCATA
[95 nt withheld, positions 2635-2729]
T
[46 nt withheld, positions 2731-2776]
C
[141 nt withheld, positions 2778-2918]
CCTTTGACGTTGGAGTCCACGTTCTTT
[37 nt withheld, positions 2946-2982]
ACTCTATCTCGGGCTATTCTTTTGATTTATAAGGGATTTTGCCGATTTCGGTCTATTGGTTAAAAAATGA
GCTGATTTAACAAAAATTTAACGCGAATTTTAACAAAATATTAACGTTTACAATTTTATGGTGCACTCTC
AGTACAATCTGCTCTGATGCCGCATAGTTAAGCCAGCCCCGACACCCGCCAACACCCGCTGACGCGCCCT
GACGGGCTTGTCTGCTCCCGGCATCCGCTTACAGACAAGCTGTGACCGTCTCCGGGAGCTGCATGTGTCA
GAGGTTTTCACCGTCATCACCGAAACGCGCGAGACGAAAGGGCCTCGTGATACGCCTATTTTTATAGGTT
AATGTCATGATAATAATGGTTTCTTAGACGTCAGGTGGCACTTTTCGGGGAAATGTGCGCGGAACCCCTA
TTTGTTTATTTTTCTAAATACATTCAAATATGTATCCGCTCATGAGACAATAACCCTGATAAATGCTTCA
ATAATATTGAAAAAGGAAGAGTATGAGTATTCAACATTTCCGTGTCGCCCTTATTCCCTTTTTTGCGGCA
TTTTGCCTTCCTGTTTTTGCTCACCCAGAAACGCTGGTGAAAGTAAAAGATGCTGAAGATCAGTTGGGTG
CACGAGTGGGTTACATCGAACTGGATCTCAACAGCGGTAAGATCCTTGAGAGTTTTCGCCCCGAAGAACG
TTTTCCAATGATGAGCACTTTTAAAGTTCTGCTATGTGGCGCGGTATTATCCCGTATTGACGCCGGGCAA
GAGCAACTCGGTCGCCGCATACACTATTCTCAGAATGACTTGGTTGAGTACTCACCAGTCACAGAAAAGC
ATCTTACGGATGGCATGACAGTAAGAGAATTATGCAGTGCTGCCATAACCATGAGTGATAACACTGCGGC
CAACTTACTTCTGACAACGATCGGAGGACCGAAGGAGCTAACCGCTTTTTTGCACAACATGGGGGATCAT
GTAACTCGCCTTGATCGTTGGGAACCGGAGCTGAATGAAGCCATACCAAACGACGAGCGTGACACCACGA
TGCCTGTAGCAATGGCAACAACGTTGCGCAAACTATTAACTGGCGAACTACTTACTCTAGCTTCCCGGCA
ACAATTAATAGACTGGATGGAGGCGGATAAAGTTGCAGGACCACTTCTGCGCTCGGCCCTTCCGGCTGGC
TGGTTTATTGCTGATAAATCTGGAGCCGGTGAGCGTGGGTCTCGCGGTATCATTGCAGCACTGGGGCCAG
ATGGTAAGCCCTCCCGTATCGTAGTTATCTACACGACGGGGAGTCAGGCAACTATGGATGAACGAAATAG
ACAGATCGCTGAGATAGGTGCCTCACTGATTAAGCATTGGTAACTGTCAGACCAAGTTTACTCATATATA
CTTTAGATTGATTTAAAACTTCATTTTTAATTTAAAAGGATCTAGGTGAAGATCCTTTTTGATAATCTCA
TGACCAAAATCCCTTAACGTGAGTTTTCGTTCCACTGAGCGTCAGACCCCGTAGAAAAGATCAAAGGATC
TTCTTGAGATCCTTTTTTTCTGCGCGTAATCTGCTGCTTGCAAACAAAAAAACCACCGCTACCAGCGGTG
GTTTGTTTGCCGGATCAAGAGCTACCAACTCTTTTTCCGAAGGTAACTGGCTTCAGCAGAGCGCAGATAC
CAAATACTGTTCTTCTAGTGTAGCCGTAGTTAGGCCACCACTTCAAGAACTCTGTAGCACCGCCTACATA
CCTCGCTCTGCTAATCCTGTTACCAGTGGCTGCTGCCAGTGGCGATAAGTCGTGTCTTACCGGGTTGGAC
TCAAGACGATAGTTACCGGATAAGGCGCAGCGGTCGGGCTGAACGGGGGGTTCGTGCACACAGCCCAGCT
TGGAGCGAACGACCTACACCGAACTGAGATACCTACAGCGTGAGCTATGAGAAAGCGCCACGCTTCCCGA
AGGGAGAAAGGCGGACAGGTATCCGGTAAGCGGCAGGGTCGGAACAGGAGAGCGCACGAGGGAGCTTCCA
GGGGGAAACGCCTGGTATCTTTATAGTCCTGTCGGGTTTCGCCACCTCTGACTTGAGCGTCGATTTTTGT
GATGCTCGTCAGGGGGGCGGAGCCTATGGAAAAACGCCAGCAACGCGGCCTTTTTACGGTTCCTGGCCTT
TTGCTGGCCTTTTGCTCAC
